>Addgene plasmid #71369 | pGEX2TK-Num1-PH | addgene partial sequence | sequence record 138652 | pGEX5 5'-GGGCTGGCAAGCCACGTTTGGTG-3'
GATCTCGTCGTGCATCTGTTGGATCCAACGAACCAAGCATAATACCCGCGTTAACCCAAACCGTCATTGG
GGAATATTTGTTTAAGTATTATCCACGCTTGGGACCTTTTGGATTCGAATCACGTCATGAAAGATTCTTC
TGGGTTCATCCATATACCTTAACTTTGTACTGGTCCGCTTCTAATCCCATCCTAGAGAATCCTGCCAATA
CCAAAACAAAAGGTGTTGCCATTCTAGGAGTAGAAAGTGTCACAGACCCAAACCCATATCCAACAGGATT
GTATCACAAAAGTATTGTTGTTACCACAGAAACTAGGACTATTAAGTTTACTTGTCCTACAAGGCAAAGA
CACAATATTTGGTATAATTCATTACGTTATTTACTTCAAAGGAACATGCAAGGGATAAGTTTAGAGTGAA
TTCATCGTGACTGACTGACGATCTGCCTCGCGCGTTTCGGTGATGACGGTGAAAACCTCTGACACATGCA
GCTCCCGGAGACGGTCACAGCTTGTCTGTAAGCGGATGCCGGGAGCAGACAAGCCCGTCAGGGCGCGTCA
GCGGGTGTTGGCGGGTGTCGGGGCGCAGCCATGACCCAGTCACGTAGCGATAGCGGAGTGTATAATTCTT
GAAGACGAAAGGGCCTCGTGATACGCCTATTTTTATAGGTTAATGTCATGATAATAATGGTTTCTTAGAC
GTCAGGTGGCACTTT
