>Addgene plasmid #71369 | pGEX2TK-Num1-PH | addgene partial sequence | sequence record 138790 | pGEX3 5'-CCGGGAGCTGCATGTGTCAGAGG-3'
TCAGTCACGATGAATTCACTCTAAACTTATCCCTTGCATGTTCCTTTGAAGTAAATAACGTAATGAATTA
TACCAAATATTGTGTCTTTGCCTTGTAGGACAAGTAAACTTAATAGTCCTAGTTTCTGTGGTAACAACAA
TACTTTTGTGATACAATCCTGTTGGATATGGGTTTGGGTCTGTGACACTTTCTACTCCTAGAATGGCAAC
ACCTTTTGTTTTGGTATTGGCAGGATTCTCTAGGATGGGATTAGAAGCGGACCAGTACAAAGTTAAGGTA
TATGGATGAACCCAGAAGAATCTTTCATGACGTGATTCGAATCCAAAAGGTCCCAAGCGTGGATAATACT
TAAACAAATATTCCCCAATGACGGTTTGGGTTAACGCGGGTATTATGCTTGGTTCGTTGGATCCAACAGA
TGCACGACGAGATCCACGCGGAACCAGATCCGATTTTGGAGGATGGTCGCCACCACCAAACGTGGCTTGC
CAGCCCTGCAAAGGCCATGCTATATACTTGCTGGATTTCAAGTACTTATCAATTTGTGGGATAGCTTCAA
TACGTTTTTTAAAACAAACTAATTTTGGGAACGCATCCAGGCACATTGGGTCCATGTATAAAACAACATC
AAGAGCGTCATACAACATGAAGTCAGGATGGGTTACATGATCACCATTTAAATATGTTTTATGACATAAA
CGATCTTCGAACATTTTCAGCATTTCAGGTAGCTTGCTAAGAA
