[The description below was written by a language model from this plasmid's Addgene catalogue record.]
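Description:
pGEX2TK-Num1-PH is a bacterial expression plasmid built on the commercial pGEX-2TK backbone, designed to produce the pleckstrin homology (PH) domain of the budding yeast protein Num1 as a glutathione S-transferase fusion in E. coli. It is selected with ampicillin and is recorded as a low-copy plasmid. The record does not include a feature table, so the origin of replication and other backbone elements are not itemised, and the cloning method used to introduce the insert is listed as unknown.

The insert encodes only a fragment of S. cerevisiae Num1, residues 2563 to 2692, corresponding to its PH domain. Expression is driven by the tac promoter, a strong hybrid trp/lac promoter that is typically induced with IPTG. The fragment is fused downstream of the backbone-encoded N-terminal GST tag. GST allows one-step affinity purification of the fusion on glutathione resin and often helps the solubility of small domains. Vectors of the pGEX-2TK type generally also carry a thrombin cleavage site and a protein kinase recognition site between GST and the insert, the latter permitting radiolabelling of the purified protein, although these elements are not listed explicitly in this record.

The stated purpose is bacterial production of the PH domain for phosphoinositide binding assays. The construct belongs to a genome-wide survey of membrane targeting by yeast PH domains. In such a survey, isolated recombinant domains are tested for their affinity and specificity toward different phosphoinositide lipids.
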