Addgene plasmid #71369: pGEX2TK-Num1-PH
Purpose: bacterial expression of PH domain for phosphoinositide binding assay
Depositing lab: Mark Lemmon. Depositing organization: University of Pennsylvania. Publication: Genome-wide analysis of membrane targeting by S. cerevisiae pleckstrin homology domains. Yu JW, Mendrola JM, Audhya A, Singh S, Keleti D, DeWald DB, Murray D, Emr SD, Lemmon MA. Mol Cell. 2004 Mar 12;13(5):677-88. 10.1016/S1097-2765(04)00083-8 PubMed 15023338.
Backbone
  Vector backbone: pGEX-2TK
  Backbone manufacturer: Amersham-Pharmacia
  Vector type: Bacterial Expression
Growth in bacteria
  Bacterial resistance: Ampicillin, 100 μg/mL
  Growth temperature: 37°C
  Growth strain: DH5alpha
  Copy number: Low Copy
Gene/Insert
  Gene/Insert name: Num1-PH
  Species: S. cerevisiae (budding yeast)
  Mutation: Pleckstrin homology (PH) domain; aa2563-2692
  Promoter: tac
  Tag / fusion protein: GST (N terminal on backbone)
  Cloning method: Unknown
  Sequencing primers: 5′ pGEX5'; 3′ pGEX3'
Terms and licenses: Academic/Nonprofit Terms; Industry Terms: Not Available to Industry
How to cite: pGEX2TK-Num1-PH was a gift from Mark Lemmon (Addgene plasmid # 71369 ; http://n2t.net/addgene:71369 ; RRID:Addgene_71369)
